>Addgene plasmid #118422 | pDRF1-GW eGFP-T2A-mCherry | addgene full sequence | sequence record 245906 | Addgene NGS Result
CAAGCTTCCTGAAACGGAGAAACATAAACAGGCATTGCTGGGATCACCCATACATCACTCTGTTTTGCCT
GACCTTTTCCGGTAATTTGAAAACAAACCCGGTCTCGAAGCGGAGATCCGGCGATAATTACCGCAGAAAT
AAACCCATACACGAGACGTAGAACCAGCCGCACATGGCCGGAGAAACTCCTGCGAGAATTTCGTAAACTC
GCGCGCATTGCATCTGTATTTCCTAATGCGGCACTTCCAGGCCTCGATCGAGACCGTTTATCCATTGCTT
TTTTGTTGTCTTTTTCCCTCGTTCACAGAAAGTCTGAAGAAGCTATAGTAGAACTATGAGCTTTTTTTGT
TTCTGTTTTCCTTTTTTTTTTTTTTACCTCTGTGGAAATTGTTACTCTCACACTCTTTAGTTCGTTTGTT
TGTTTTGTTTATTCCAATTATGACCGGTGACGAAACGTGGTCGATGGTGGGTACCGCTTATGCTCCCCTC
CATTAGTTTCGATTATATAAAAAGGCCAAATATTGTATTATTTTCAAATGTCCTATCATTATCGTCTAAC
ATCTAATTTCTCTTAAATTTTTTCTCTTTCTTTCCTATAACACCAATAGTGAAAATCTTTTTTTCTTCTA
TATCTACAAAAACTTTTTTTTTCTATCAACCTCGTTGATAAATTTTTTCTTTAACAATCGTTAATAATTA
ATTAATTGGAAAATAACCATTTTTTCTCTCTTTTATACACACATTCAAAAGAAAGAAAAAAAATATACCC
CAGCCTCGACTAGTGAATTCGCGGCCATCACAAGTTTGTACAAAAAAGCAGGCTGCTAGCCACCATGGTG
AGCAAGGGCGAGGAGCTGTTCACCGGGGTGGTGCCCATCCTGGTCGAGCTGGACGGCGACGTAAACGGCC
ACAAGTTCAGCGTGTCCGGCGAGGGCGAGGGCGATGCCACCTACGGCAAGCTGACCCTGAAGTTCATCTG
CACCACCGGCAAGCTGCCCGTGCCCTGGCCCACCCTCGTGACCACCCTGACCTACGGCGTGCAGTGCTTC
AGCCGCTACCCCGACCACATGAAGCAGCACGACTTCTTCAAGTCCGCCATGCCCGAAGGCTACGTCCAGG
AGCGCACCATCTTCTTCAAGGACGACGGCAACTACAAGACCCGCGCCGAGGTGAAGTTCGAGGGCGACAC
CCTGGTGAACCGCATCGAGCTGAAGGGCATCGACTTCAAGGAGGACGGCAACATCCTGGGGCACAAGCTG
GAGTACAACTACAACAGCCACAACGTCTATATCATGGCCGACAAGCAGAAGAACGGCATCAAGGTGAACT
TCAAGATCCGCCACAACATCGAGGACGGCAGCGTGCAGCTCGCCGACCACTACCAGCAGAACACCCCCAT
CGGCGACGGCCCCGTGCTGCTGCCCGACAACCACTACCTGAGCACCCAGTCCGCCCTGAGCAAAGACCCC
AACGAGAAGCGCGATCACATGGTCCTGCTGGAGTTCGTGACCGCCGCCGGGATCACTCTCGGCATGGACG
AGCTGTACAAGTCCGGAGAGGGCAGAGGAAGTCTTCTAACATGCGGTGACGTGGAGGAGAATCCCGGCCC
TGGGGATCCACCGGTCGCCACCATGGTGAGCAAGGGCGAGGAGGATAACATGGCCATCATCAAGGAGTTC
ATGCGCTTCAAGGTGCACATGGAGGGCTCCGTGAACGGCCACGAGTTCGAGATCGAGGGCGAGGGCGAGG
GCCGCCCCTACGAGGGCACCCAGACCGCCAAGCTGAAGGTGACCAAGGGTGGCCCCCTGCCCTTCGCCTG
GGACATCCTGTCCCCTCAGTTCATGTACGGCTCCAAGGCCTACGTGAAGCACCCCGCCGACATCCCCGAC
TACTTGAAGCTGTCCTTCCCCGAGGGCTTCAAGTGGGAGCGCGTGATGAACTTCGAGGACGGCGGCGTGG
TGACCGTGACCCAGGACTCCTCCCTGCAGGACGGCGAGTTCATCTACAAGGTGAAGCTGCGCGGCACCAA
CTTCCCCTCCGACGGCCCCGTAATGCAGAAGAAGACCATGGGCTGGGAGGCCTCCTCCGAGCGGATGTAC
CCCGAGGACGGCGCCCTGAAGGGCGAGATCAAGCAGAGGCTGAAGCTGAAGGACGGCGGCCACTACGACG
CTGAGGTCAAGACCACCTACAAGGCCAAGAAGCCCGTGCAGCTGCCCGGCGCCTACAACGTCAACATCAA
GTTGGACATCACCTCCCACAACGAGGACTACACCATCGTGGAACAGTACGAACGCGCCGAGGGCCGCCAC
TCCACCGGCGGCATGGACGAGCTGTACAAGTAAAGCGGCCGCACCCAGCTTTCTTGTACAAAGTGGTGTA
GTTAATTCATGATGGCCGCTGCAGGTCGACCTCGAGGGGGGGCCCGGTACCCAATTCGCCCTATAGTGAG
TCGTATTACGCGCGGATCCAGCTTTGGACTTCTTCGCCAGAGGTTTGGTCAAGTCTCCAATCAAGGTTGT
CGGCTTGTCTACCTTGCCAGAAATTTACGAAAAGATGGAAAAGGGTCAAATCGTTGGTAGATACGTTGTT
GACACTTCTAAATAAGCGAATTTCTTATGATTTATGATTTTTATTATTAAATAAGTTATAAAAAAAATAA
GTGTATACAAATTTTAAAGTGACTCTTAGGTTTTAAAACGAAAATTCTTATTCTTGAGTAACTCTTTCCT
GTAGGTCAGGTTGCTTTCTCAGGTATAGCATGAGGTCGCTCTTATTGACCACACCTCTACCGGCATGCCA
ATTCACTGGCCGTCGTTTTACAACGTCGTGACTGGGAAAACCCTGGCGTTACCCAACTTAATCGCCTTGC
AGCACATCCCCCTTTCGCCAGCTGGCGTAATAGCGAAGAGGCCCGCACCGATCGCCCTTCCCAACAGTTG
CGCAGCCTGAATGGCGAATGGCGCCTGATGCGGTATTTTCTCCTTACGCATCTGTGCGGTATTTCACACC
GCATAATCGGATCGTACTTGTTACCCATCATTGAATTTTGAACATCCGAACCTGGGAGTTTTCCCTGAAA
CAGATAGTATATTTGAACCTGTATAATAATATATAGTCTAGCGCTTTACGGAAGACAATGTATGTATTTC
GGTTCCTGGAGAAACTATTGCATCTATTGCATAGGTAATCTTGCACGTCGCATCCCCGGTTCATTTTCTG
CGTTTCCATCTTGCACTTCAATAGCATATCTTTGTTAACGAAGCATCTGTGCTTCATTTTGTAGAACAAA
AATGCAACGCGAGAGCGCTAATTTTTCAAACAAAGAATCTGAGCTGCATTTTTACAGAACAGAAATGCAA
CGCGAAAGCGCTATTTTACCAACGAAGAATCTGTGCTTCATTTTTGTAAAACAAAAATGCAACGCGAGAG
CGCTAATTTTTCAAACAAAGAATCTGAGCTGCATTTTTACAGAACAGAAATGCAACGCGAGAGCGCTATT
TTACCAACAAAGAATCTATACTTCTTTTTTGTTCTACAAAAATGCATCCCGAGAGCGCTATTTTTCTAAC
AAAGCATCTTAGATTACTTTTTTTCTCCTTTGTGCGCTCTATAATGCAGTCTCTTGATAACTTTTTGCAC
TGTAGGTCCGTTAAGGTTAGAAGAAGGCTACTTTGGTGTCTATTTTCTCTTCCATAAAAAAAGCCTGACT
CCACTTCCCGCGTTTACTGATTACTAGCGAAGCTGCGGGTGCATTTTTTCAAGATAAAGGCATCCCCGAT
TATATTCTATACCGATGTGGATTGCGCATACTTTGTGAACAGAAAGTGATAGCGTTGATGATTCTTCATT
GGTCAGAAAATTATGAACGGTTTCTTCTATTTTGTCTCTATATACTACGTATAGGAAATGTTTACATTTT
CGTATTGTTTTCGATTCACTCTATGAATAGTTCTTACTACAATTTTTTTGTCTAAAGAGTAATACTAGAG
ATAAACATAAAAAATGTAGAGGTCGAGTTTAGATGCAAGTTCAAGGAGCGAAAGGTGGATGGGTAGGTTA
TATAGGGATATAGCACAGAGATATATAGCAAAGAGATACTTTTGAGCAATGTTTGTGGAAGCGGTATTCG
CAATATTTTAGTAGCTCGTTACAGTCCGGTGCGTTTTTGGTTTTTTGAAAGTGCGTCTTCAGAGCGCTTT
TGGTTTTCAAAAGCGCTCTGAAGTTCCTATACTTTCTAGCTAGAGAATAGGAACTTCGGAATAGGAACTT
CAAAGCGTTTCCGAAAACGAGCGCTTCCGAAAATGCAACGCGAGCTGCGCACATACAGCTCACTGTTCAC
GTCGCACCTATATCTGCGTGTTGCCTGTATATATATATACATGAGAAGAACGGCATAGTGCGTGTTTATG
CTTAAATGCGTACTTATATGCGTCTATTTATGTAGGATGAAAGGTAGTCTAGTACCTCCTGTGATATTAT
CCCATTCCATGCGGGGTATCGTATGCTTCCTTCAGCACTACCCTTTAGCTGTTCTATATGCTGCCACTCC
TCAATTGGATTAGTCTCATCCTTCAATGCTATCATTTCCTTTGATATTGGATCGATCCGATGATAAGCTG
TCAAACATGAGAATTGGGTAATAACTGATATAATTAAATTGAAGCTCTAATTTGTGAGTTTAGTATACAT
GCATTTACTTATAATACAGTTTTTTAGTTTTGCTGGCCGCATCTTCTCAAATATGCTTCCCAGCCTGCTT
TTCTGTAACGTTCACCCTCTACCTTAGCATCCCTTCCCTTTGCAAATAGTCCTCTTCCAACAATAATAAT
GTCAGATCCTGTAGAGACCACATCATCCACGGTTCTATACTGTTGACCCAATGCGTCTCCCTTGTCATCT
AAACCCACACCGGGTGTCATAATCAACCAATCGTAACCTTCATCTCTTCCACCCATGTCTCTTTGAGCAA
TAAAGCCGATAACAAAATCTTTGTCGCTCTTCGCAATGTCAACAGTACCCTTAGTATATTCTCCAGTAGA
TAGGGAGCCCTTGCATGACAATTCTGCTAACATCAAAAGGCCTCTAGGTTCCTTTGTTACTTCTTCTGCC
GCCTGCTTCAAACCGCTAACAATACCTGGGCCCACCACACCGTGTGCATTCGTAATGTCTGCCCATTCTG
CTATTCTGTATACACCCGCAGAGTACTGCAATTTGACTGTATTACCAATGTCAGCAAATTTTCTGTCTTC
GAAGAGTAAAAAATTGTACTTGGCGGATAATGCCTTTAGCGGCTTAACTGTGCCCTCCATGGAAAAATCA
GTCAAGATATCCACATGTGTTTTTAGTAAACAAATTTTGGGACCTAATGCTTCAACTAACTCCAGTAATT
CCTTGGTGGTACGAACATCCAATGAAGCACACAAGTTTGTTTGCTTTTCGTGCATGATATTAAATAGCTT
GGCAGCAACAGGACTAGGATGAGTAGCAGCACGTTCCTTATATGTAGCTTTCGACATGATTTATCTTCGT
TTCCTGCATGTTTTTGTTCTGTGCAGTTGGGTTAAGAATACTGGGCAATTTCATGTTTCTTCAACACTAC
ATATGCGTATATATACCAATCTAAGTCTGTGCTCCTTCCTTCGTTCTTCCTTCTGTTCGGAGATTACCGA
ATCAAAAAAATTTCAAGGAAACCGAAATCAAAAAAAAGAATAAAAAAAAAATGATGAATTGAAAAGCTAA
TTCTTGAAGACGAAAGGGCCTCGTGATACGCCTATTTTTATAGGTTAATGTCATGATAATAATGGTTTCT
TAGACGTCAGGTGGCACTTTTCGGGGAAATGTGCGCGGAACCCCTATTTGTTTATTTTTCTAAATACATT
CAAATATGTATCCGCTCATGAGACAATAACCCTGATAAATGCTTCAATAATATTGAAAAAGGAAGAGTAT
GAGTATTCAACATTTCCGTGTCGCCCTTATTCCCTTTTTTGCGGCATTTTGCCTTCCTGTTTTTGCTCAC
CCAGAAACGCTGGTGAAAGTAAAAGATGCTGAAGATCAGTTGGGTGCACGAGTGGGTTACATCGAACTGG
ATCTCAACAGCGGTAAGATCCTTGAGAGTTTTCGCCCCGAAGAACGTTTTCCAATGATGAGCACTTTTAA
AGTTCTGCTATGTGGCGCGGTATTATCCCGTATTGACGCCGGGCAAGAGCAACTCGGTCGCCGCATACAC
TATTCTCAGAATGACTTGGTTGAGTACTCACCAGTCACAGAAAAGCATCTTACGGATGGCATGACAGTAA
GAGAATTATGCAGTGCTGCCATAACCATGAGTGATAACACTGCGGCCAACTTACTTCTGACAACGATCGG
AGGACCGAAGGAGCTAACCGCTTTTTTGCACAACATGGGGGATCATGTAACTCGCCTTGATCGTTGGGAA
CCGGAGCTGAATGAAGCCATACCAAACGACGAGCGTGACACCACGATGCCTGTAGCAATGGCAACAACGT
TGCGCAAACTATTAACTGGCGAACTACTTACTCTAGCTTCCCGGCAACAATTAATAGACTGGATGGAGGC
GGATAAAGTTGCAGGACCACTTCTGCGCTCGGCCCTTCCGGCTGGCTGGTTTATTGCTGATAAATCTGGA
GCCGGTGAGCGTGGGTCTCGCGGTATCATTGCAGCACTGGGGCCAGATGGTAAGCCCTCCCGTATCGTAG
TTATCTACACGACGGGGAGTCAGGCAACTATGGATGAACGAAATAGACAGATCGCTGAGATAGGTGCCTC
ACTGATTAAGCATTGGTAACTGTCAGACCAAGTTTACTCATATATACTTTAGATTGATTTAAAACTTCAT
TTTTAATTTAAAAGGATCTAGGTGAAGATCCTTTTTGATAATCTCATGACCAAAATCCCTTAACGTGAGT
TTTCGTTCCACTGAGCGTCAGACCCCGTAGAAAAGATCAAAGGATCTTCTTGAGATCCTTTTTTTCTGCG
CGTAATCTGCTGCTTGCAAACAAAAAAACCACCGCTACCAGCGGTGGTTTGTTTGCCGGATCAAGAGCTA
CCAACTCTTTTTCCGAAGGTAACTGGCTTCAGCAGAGCGCAGATACCAAATACTGTTCTTCTAGTGTAGC
CGTAGTTAGGCCACCACTTCAAGAACTCTGTAGCACCGCCTACATACCTCGCTCTGCTAATCCTGTTACC
AGTGGCTGCTGCCAGTGGCGATAAGTCGTGTCTTACCGGGTTGGACTCAAGACGATAGTTACCGGATAAG
GCGCAGCGGTCGGGCTGAACGGGGGGTTCGTGCACACAGCCCAGCTTGGAGCGAACGACCTACACCGAAC
TGAGATACCTACAGCGTGAGCTATGAGAAAGCGCCACGCTTCCCGAAGGGAGAAAGGCGGACAGGTATCC
GGTAAGCGGCAGGGTCGGAACAGGAGAGCGCACGAGGGAGCTTCCAGGGGGAAACGCCTGGTATCTTTAT
AGTCCTGTCGGGTTTCGCCACCTCTGACTTGAGCGTCGATTTTTGTGATGCTCGTCAGGGGGGCGGAGCC
TATGGAAAAACGCCAGCAACGCGGCCTTTTTACGGTTCCTGGCCTTTTGCTGGCCTTTTGCTCACATGTT
CTTTCCTGCGTTATCCCCTGATTCTGTGGATAACCGTATTACCGCCTTTGAGTGAGCTGATACCGCTCGC
CGCAGCCGAACGACCGAGCGCAGCGAGTCAGTGAGCGAGGAAGCGGAAGAGCGCCCAATACGCAAACCGC
CTCTCCCCGCGCGTTGGCCGATTCATTAATGCAGCTGGCACGACAGGTTTCCCGACTGGAAAGCGGGCAG
TGAGCGCAACGCAATTAATGTGAGTTAGCTCACTCATTAGGCACCCCAGGCTTTACACTTTATGCTTCCG
GCTCGTATGTTGTGTGGAATTGTGAGCGGATAACAATTTCACACAGGAAACAGCTATGACCATGATTACG
CCAAGCTTACCGCATCAGGAAATTGTAAGCGTTAATATTTTGTTAAAATTCGCGTTAAATTTTTGTTAAA
TCAGCTCATTTTTTAACCAATAGGCCGAAATCGGCAAAATCCCTTATAAATCAAAAGAATAGACCGAGAT
AGGGT
[37 nt withheld, positions 8126-8162]
AAAGAACGTGGACTCCAACGTCAAAGG
[49 nt withheld, positions 8190-8238]
T
[91 nt withheld, positions 8240-8330]
G
[124 nt withheld, positions 8332-8455]
CCATTCGC
Features (pLannotate 1.2.2; 26 found; start..end, strand, type, name):
      3..257     -  CDS            BRP1 (fragment): BRP1_YEAST - Protein predicted: Swiss-Prot protein existence level 4. From Saccharomyces cerevisiae (strain ATCC 204508 / S288c) (Baker's yeast).
    359..375     -  promoter       ARG4 promoter (fragment): S. cerevisiae ARG4
    480..563     +  CDS            YG007_YEAST: Protein predicted: Swiss-Prot protein existence level 4. From Saccharomyces cerevisiae (strain ATCC 204508 / S288c) (Baker's yeast).
    800..824     +  protein_bind   attB1: mutant version of attB; recombination site for the Gateway® BP reaction BP Clonase™
    835..1551    +  CDS            EGFP: EGFP is a basic (constitutively fluorescent) green fluorescent protein published in 1996, derived from Aequorea victoria. It is reported to be a rapidly-maturing weak dimer with moderate acid sensitivity.
   1633..2340    +  CDS            mCherry: mCherry is a basic (constitutively fluorescent) red fluorescent protein published in 2004, derived from Discosoma sp.. It is reported to be a very rapidly-maturing monomer with low acid sensitivity.
   2353..2377    -  protein_bind   attB2: mutant version of attB; recombination site for the Gateway® BP reaction BP Clonase™
   2405..2431    +  misc_feature   MCS (fragment): pBluescript multiple cloning site
   2440..2458    -  promoter       T7 promoter: promoter for bacteriophage T7 RNA polymerase
   2459..2602    +  CDS            ADH1 (fragment): ADH1_YEAST - Also known as ADC1. Experimental evidence at protein level: Swiss-Prot protein existence level 1. This isozyme preferentially catalyzes the conversion of primary unbranched alcohols to their corresponding aldehydes. Also shows activity toward secondary alcohols. From Saccharomyces cerevisiae (strain ATCC 204508 / S288c) (Baker's yeast).
   2606..2793    +  terminator     ADH1 terminator: S. cerevisiae ADH1; transcription terminator for the S. cerevisiae alcohol dehydrogenase 1 (ADH1) gene
   2801..2958    +  CDS            lacZα (fragment): LacZα fragment of β-galactosidase; lacZ fragment
   2964..3015    -  misc_feature   bom (fragment): basis of mobility region from pBR322
   3020..3103    +  CDS            RAF1 (fragment): RAF_YEAST - Experimental evidence at transcript level: Swiss-Prot protein existence level 2. Antagonizes transcriptional repression of recombinase FLP by REP1-REP2. May play a role in plasmid partitioning. From Saccharomyces cerevisiae (strain ATCC 204508 / S288c) (Baker's yeast).
   3257..4603    -  rep_origin     2μ ori: yeast 2μ plasmid origin of replication
   4608..4624    -  promoter       tet promoter (fragment): E. coli promoter for tetracycline efflux protein gene
   4714..5517    -  CDS            URA3: orotidine-5'-phosphate decarboxylase, required for uracil biosynthesis; S. cerevisiae URA3; yeast auxotrophic marker, counterselectable with 5-fluoroorotic acid (5-FOA)
   5518..5733    -  promoter       URA3 promoter: S. cerevisiae URA3
   5844..5948    +  promoter       AmpR promoter: bla
   5949..6809    +  CDS            AmpR: β-lactamase; bla; confers resistance to ampicillin, carbenicillin, and related antibiotics
   6980..7568    +  rep_origin     ori: high-copy-number ColE1/pMB1/pBR322/pUC origin of replication
   7751..7843    +  CDS            lacI (fragment): lac repressor; lacI; The lac repressor binds to the lac operator to inhibit transcription in E. coli. This inhibition can be relieved by adding lactose or isopropyl-β-D-thiogalactopyranoside (IPTG).
   7856..7877    +  protein_bind   CAP binding site: CAP binding activates transcription in the presence of cAMP. E. coli catabolite activator protein
   7892..7922    +  promoter       lac promoter: promoter for the E. coli lac operon
   7930..7946    +  protein_bind   lac operator: The lac repressor binds to the lac operator to inhibit transcription in E. coli. This inhibition can be relieved by adding lactose or isopropyl-β-D-thiogalactopyranoside (IPTG). lac repressor encoded by lacI
   8027..8455    -  rep_origin     f1 ori (sequence partly withheld): f1 bacteriophage origin of replication; arrow indicates direction of (+) strand synthesis
