[The description below was written by a language model from this plasmid's Addgene catalogue record and pLannotate feature annotations shown in this document.]
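Description:
pDRF1-GW eGFP-T2A-mCherry is a yeast expression plasmid built on the Gateway-adapted pDRF1-GW backbone and designed as an E. coli/Saccharomyces cerevisiae shuttle vector of about 8.5 kb. In bacteria it is maintained at high copy through a ColE1/pUC-type origin and selected with ampicillin via the β-lactamase gene. In yeast it replicates episomally from the 2μ origin and is selected by uracil prototrophy through URA3 under its own promoter, a marker that can also be counterselected with 5-FOA. An f1 origin and remnants of a lac promoter/operator, lacZα and a pBluescript-type polylinker are also annotated; these appear to be backbone carry-over rather than functional parts of the expression unit.

The payload is a synthetic bicistronic-style open reading frame flanked by attB1 and attB2 sites, consistent with the insert sitting in the Gateway position of the backbone, although the catalogue lists restriction cloning with unknown sites. EGFP lies upstream and mCherry downstream. The short gap between the two annotated coding sequences corresponds to the T2A peptide named in the construct, although it is not annotated as a feature. T2A causes ribosomal skipping during translation, so a single transcript yields two separate proteins in a near one-to-one ratio. The ADH1 terminator follows the cassette. The yeast promoter driving it is not identified in the feature table or catalogue fields; only fragmentary yeast genomic matches are annotated upstream of attB1. The stated purpose is equimolar production of green and red fluorescent proteins, and the associated work concerns in vivo characterisation of fluorescent proteins in budding yeast, where such a construct allows one fluorophore to serve as an internal reference for the other.
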