Addgene plasmid #118422: pDRF1-GW eGFP-T2A-mCherry
Purpose: Produces equimolar expression of eGFP and mCherry
Depositing lab: Bas Teusink. Depositing organization: Vrije Universiteit Amsterdam. Publication: In vivo characterisation of fluorescent proteins in budding yeast. Botman D, de Groot DH, Schmidt P, Goedhart J, Teusink B. Sci Rep. 2019 Feb 19;9(1):2234. doi: 10.1038/s41598-019-38913-z. PubMed 30783202.
Backbone
  Vector backbone: pDRF1-GW
  Vector type: Yeast Expression
  Selectable markers: URA3
Growth in bacteria
  Bacterial resistance: Ampicillin, 100 μg/mL
  Growth temperature: 37°C
  Growth strain: DH5alpha
  Copy number: High Copy
Gene/Insert
  Gene/Insert name: eGFP-T2A-mCherry
  Species: Synthetic
  Cloning method: Restriction Enzyme; 5′ cloning site unknown (unknown if destroyed); 3′ cloning site unknown (unknown if destroyed)
  Sequencing primers: 5′ AACAATCGTTAATAATTAATTAATTGG; 3′ GAGTCACTTTAAAATTTGTATACAC
Terms and licenses: Academic/Nonprofit Terms; Industry Terms: Not Available to Industry
How to cite: pDRF1-GW eGFP-T2A-mCherry was a gift from Bas Teusink (Addgene plasmid # 118422 ; http://n2t.net/addgene:118422 ; RRID:Addgene_118422)
